>Addgene plasmid #76442 | PDIK1L gRNA (BRDN0001145634) | addgene full sequence | sequence record 185846 | Addgene Assembled Sequence
CCCGGGTGCAAAGATGGATAAAGTTTTAAACAGAGAGGAATCTTTGCAGCTAATGGACCTTCTAGGTCTT
GAAAGGAGTGGGAATTGGCTCCGGTGCCCGTCAGTGGGCAGAGCGCACATCGCCCACAGTCCCCGAGAAG
TTGGGGGGAGGGGTCGGCAATTGATCCGGTGCCTAGAGAAGGTGGCGCGGGGTAAACTGGGAAAGTGATG
TCGTGTACTGGCTCCGCCTTTTTCCCGAGGGTGGGGGAGAACCGTATATAAGTGCAGTAGTCGCCGTGAA
CGTTCTTTTTCGCAACGGGTTTGCCGCCAGAACACAGGTAAGTGCCGTGTGTGGTTCCCGCGGGCCTGGC
CTCTTTACGGGTTATGGCCCTTGCGTGCCTTGAATTACTTCCACCTGGCTGCAGTACGTGATTCTTGATC
CCGAGCTTCGGGTTGGAAGTGGGTGGGAGAGTTCGAGGCCTTGCGCTTAAGGAGCCCCTTCGCCTCGTGC
TTGAGTTGAGGCCTGGCCTGGGCGCTGGGGCCGCCGCGTGCGAATCTGGTGGCACCTTCGCGCCTGTCTC
GCTGCTTTCGATAAGTCTCTAGCCATTTAAAATTTTTGATGACCTGCTGCGACGCTTTTTTTCTGGCAAG
ATAGTCTTGTAAATGCGGGCCAAGATCTGCACACTGGTATTTCGGTTTTTGGGGCCGCGGGCGGCGACGG
GGCCCGTGCGTCCCAGCGCACATGTTCGGCGAGGCGGGGCCTGCGAGCGCGGCCACCGAGAATCGGACGG
GGGTAGTCTCAAGCTGGCCGGCCTGCTCTGGTGCCTGGCCTCGCGCCGCCGTGTATCGCCCCGCCCTGGG
CGGCAAGGCTGGCCCGGTCGGCACCAGTTGCGTGAGCGGAAAGATGGCCGCTTCCCGGCCCTGCTGCAGG
GAGCTCAAAATGGAGGACGCGGCGCTCGGGAGAGCGGGCGGGTGAGTCACCCACACAAAGGAAAAGGGCC
TTTCCGTCCTCAGCCGTCGCTTCATGTGACTCCACGGAGTACCGGGCGCCGTCCAGGCACCTCGATTAGT
TCTCGAGCTTTTGGAGTACGTCGTCTTTAGGTTGGGGGGAGGGGTTTTATGCGATGGAGTTTCCCCACAC
TGAGTGGGTGGAGACTGAAGTTAGGCCAGCTTGGCACTTGATGTAATTCTCCTTGGAATTTGCCCTTTTT
GAGTTTGGATCTTGGTTCATTCTCAAGCCTCAGACAGTGGTTCAAAGTTTTTTTCTTCCATTTCAGGTGT
CGTGACGTACGGCCACCATGACCGAGTACAAGCCCACGGTGCGCCTCGCCACCCGCGACGACGTCCCCAG
GGCCGTACGCACCCTCGCCGCCGCGTTCGCCGACTACCCCGCCACGCGCCACACCGTCGATCCGGACCGC
CACATCGAGCGGGTCACCGAGCTGCAAGAACTCTTCCTCACGCGCGTCGGGCTCGACATCGGCAAGGTGT
GGGTCGCGGACGACGGCGCCGCCGTGGCGGTCTGGACCACGCCGGAGAGCGTCGAAGCGGGGGCGGTGTT
CGCCGAGATCGGCCCGCGCATGGCCGAGTTGAGCGGTTCCCGGCTGGCCGCGCAGCAACAGATGGAAGGC
CTCCTGGCGCCGCACCGGCCCAAGGAGCCCGCGTGGTTCCTGGCCACCGTCGGAGTCTCGCCCGACCACC
AGGGCAAGGGTCTGGGCAGCGCCGTCGTGCTCCCCGGAGTGGAGGCGGCCGAGCGCGCCGGGGTGCCCGC
CTTCCTGGAGACCTCCGCGCCCCGCAACCTCCCCTTCTACGAGCGGCTCGGCTTCACCGTCACCGCCGAC
GTCGAGGTGCCCGAAGGACCGCGCACCTGGTGCATGACCCGCAAGCCCGGTGCCTGAACGCGTTAAGTCG
ACAATCAACCTCTGGATTACAAAATTTGTGAAAGATTGACTGGTATTCTTAACTATGTTGCTCCTTTTAC
GCTATGTGGATACGCTGCTTTAATGCCTTTGTATCATGCTATTGCTTCCCGTATGGCTTTCATTTTCTCC
TCCTTGTATAAATCCTGGTTGCTGTCTCTTTATGAGGAGTTGTGGCCCGTTGTCAGGCAACGTGGCGTGG
TGTGCACTGTGTTTGCTGACGCAACCCCCACTGGTTGGGGCATTGCCACCACCTGTCAGCTCCTTTCCGG
GACTTTCGCTTTCCCCCTCCCTATTGCCACGGCGGAACTCATCGCCGCCTGCCTTGCCCGCTGCTGGACA
GGGGCTCGGCTGTTGGGCACTGACAATTCCGTGGTGTTGTCGGGGAAATCATCGTCCTTTCCTTGGCTGC
TCGCCTGTGTTGCCACCTGGATTCTGCGCGGGACGTCCTTCTGCTACGTCCCTTCGGCCCTCAATCCAGC
GGACCTTCCTTCCCGCGGCCTGCTGCCGGCTCTGCGGCCTCTTCCGCGTCTTCGCCTTCGCCCTCAGACG
AGTCGGATCTCCCTTTGGGCCGCCTCCCCGCGTCGACTTTAAGACCAATGACTTACAAGGCAGCTGTAGA
TCTTAGCCACTTTTTAAAAGAAAAGGGGGGACTGGAAGGGCTAATTCACTCCCAACGAAGACAAGATCTG
CTTTTTGCTTGTACTGGGTCTCTCTGGTTAGACCAGATCTGAGCCTGGGAGCTCTCTGGCTAACTAGGGA
ACCCACTGCTTAAGCCTCAATAAAGCTTGCCTTGAGTGCTTCAAGTAGTGTGTGCCCGTCTGTTGTGTGA
CTCTGGTAACTAGAGATCCCTCAGACCCTTTTAGTCAGTGTGGAAAATCTCTAGCAGTACGTATAGTAGT
TCATGTCATCTTATTATTCAGTATTTATAACTTGCAAAGAAATGAATATCAGAGAGTGAGAGGAACTTGT
TTATTGCAGCTTATAATGGTTACAAATAAAGCAATAGCATCACAAATTTCACAAATAAAGCATTTTTTTC
ACTGCATTCTAGTTGTGGTTTGTCCAAACTCATCAATGTATCTTATCATGTCTGGCTCTAGCTATCCCGC
CCCTAACTCCGCCCATCCCGCCCCTAACTCCGCCCAGTTCCGCCCATTCTCCGCCCCATGGCTGACTAAT
TTTTTTTATTTATGCAGAGGCCGAGGCCGCCTCGGCCTCTGAGCTATTCCAGAAGTAGTGAGGAGGCTTT
TTTGGAGGCCTAGGGACGTACCCAATTCGCCCTATAGTGAGTCGTATTACGCGCGCTCACTGGCCGTCGT
TTTACAACGTCGTGACTGGGAAAACCCTGGCGTTACCCAACTTAATCGCCTTGCAGCACATCCCCCTTTC
GCCAGCTGGCGTAATAGCGAAGAGGCCCGCACCGATCGCCCTTCCCAACAGTTGCGCAGCCTGAATGGCG
AATGGG
[124 nt withheld, positions 3367-3490]
C
[91 nt withheld, positions 3492-3582]
A
[49 nt withheld, positions 3584-3632]
CCTTTGACGTTGGAGTCCACGTTCTTT
[37 nt withheld, positions 3660-3696]
ACCCTATCTCGGTCTATTCTTTTGATTTATAAGGGATTTTGCCGATTTCGGCCTATTGGTTAAAAAATGA
GCTGATTTAACAAAAATTTAACGCGAATTTTAACAAAATATTAACGCTTACAATTTAGGTGGCACTTTTC
GGGGAAATGTGCGCGGAACCCCTATTTGTTTATTTTTCTAAATACATTCAAATATGTATCCGCTCATGAG
ACAATAACCCTGATAAATGCTTCAATAATATTGAAAAAGGAAGAGTATGAGTATTCAACATTTCCGTGTC
GCCCTTATTCCCTTTTTTGCGGCATTTTGCCTTCCTGTTTTTGCTCACCCAGAAACGCTGGTGAAAGTAA
AAGATGCTGAAGATCAGTTGGGTGCACGAGTGGGTTACATCGAACTGGATCTCAACAGCGGTAAGATCCT
TGAGAGTTTTCGCCCCGAAGAACGTTTTCCAATGATGAGCACTTTTAAAGTTCTGCTATGTGGCGCGGTA
TTATCCCGTATTGACGCCGGGCAAGAGCAACTCGGTCGCCGCATACACTATTCTCAGAATGACTTGGTTG
AGTACTCACCAGTCACAGAAAAGCATCTTACGGATGGCATGACAGTAAGAGAATTATGCAGTGCTGCCAT
AACCATGAGTGATAACACTGCGGCCAACTTACTTCTGACAACGATCGGAGGACCGAAGGAGCTAACCGCT
TTTTTGCACAACATGGGGGATCATGTAACTCGCCTTGATCGTTGGGAACCGGAGCTGAATGAAGCCATAC
CAAACGACGAGCGTGACACCACGATGCCTGTAGCAATGGCAACAACGTTGCGCAAACTATTAACTGGCGA
ACTACTTACTCTAGCTTCCCGGCAACAATTAATAGACTGGATGGAGGCGGATAAAGTTGCAGGACCACTT
CTGCGCTCGGCCCTTCCGGCTGGCTGGTTTATTGCTGATAAATCTGGAGCCGGTGAGCGTGGGTCTCGCG
GTATCATTGCAGCACTGGGGCCAGATGGTAAGCCCTCCCGTATCGTAGTTATCTACACGACGGGGAGTCA
GGCAACTATGGATGAACGAAATAGACAGATCGCTGAGATAGGTGCCTCACTGATTAAGCATTGGTAACTG
TCAGACCAAGTTTACTCATATATACTTTAGATTGATTTAAAACTTCATTTTTAATTTAAAAGGATCTAGG
TGAAGATCCTTTTTGATAATCTCATGACCAAAATCCCTTAACGTGAGTTTTCGTTCCACTGAGCGTCAGA
CCCCGTAGAAAAGATCAAAGGATCTTCTTGAGATCCTTTTTTTCTGCGCGTAATCTGCTGCTTGCAAACA
AAAAAACCACCGCTACCAGCGGTGGTTTGTTTGCCGGATCAAGAGCTACCAACTCTTTTTCCGAAGGTAA
CTGGCTTCAGCAGAGCGCAGATACCAAATACTGTTCTTCTAGTGTAGCCGTAGTTAGGCCACCACTTCAA
GAACTCTGTAGCACCGCCTACATACCTCGCTCTGCTAATCCTGTTACCAGTGGCTGCTGCCAGTGGCGAT
AAGTCGTGTCTTACCGGGTTGGACTCAAGACGATAGTTACCGGATAAGGCGCAGCGGTCGGGCTGAACGG
GGGGTTCGTGCACACAGCCCAGCTTGGAGCGAACGACCTACACCGAACTGAGATACCTACAGCGTGAGCT
ATGAGAAAGCGCCACGCTTCCCGAAGGGAGAAAGGCGGACAGGTATCCGGTAAGCGGCAGGGTCGGAACA
GGAGAGCGCACGAGGGAGCTTCCAGGGGGAAACGCCTGGTATCTTTATAGTCCTGTCGGGTTTCGCCACC
TCTGACTTGAGCGTCGATTTTTGTGATGCTCGTCAGGGGGGCGGAGCCTATGGAAAAACGCCAGCAACGC
GGCCTTTTTACGGTTCCTGGCCTTTTGCTGGCCTTTTGCTCACATGTTCTTTCCTGCGTTATCCCCTGAT
TCTGTGGATAACCGTATTACCGCCTTTGAGTGAGCTGATACCGCTCGCCGCAGCCGAACGACCGAGCGCA
GCGAGTCAGTGAGCGAGGAAGCGGAAGAGCGCCCAATACGCAAACCGCCTCTCCCCGCGCGTTGGCCGAT
TCATTAATGCAGCTGGCACGACAGGTTTCCCGACTGGAAAGCGGGCAGTGAGCGCAACGCAATTAATGTG
AGTTAGCTCACTCATTAGGCACCCCAGGCTTTACACTTTATGCTTCCGGCTCGTATGTTGTGTGGAATTG
TGAGCGGATAACAATTTCACACAGGAAACAGCTATGACCATGATTACGCCAAGCGCGCAATTAACCCTCA
CTAAAGGGAACAAAAGCTGGAGCTGCAAGCTTAATGTAGTCTTATGCAATACTCTTGTAGTCTTGCAACA
TGGTAACGATGAGTTAGCAACATGCCTTACAAGGAGAGAAAAAGCACCGTGCATGCCGATTGGTGGAAGT
AAGGTGGTACGATCGTGCCTTATTAGGAAGGCAACAGACGGGTCTGACATGGATTGGACGAACCACTGAA
TTGCCGCATTGCAGAGATATTGTATTTAAGTGCCTAGCTCGATACATAAACGGGTCTCTCTGGTTAGACC
AGATCTGAGCCTGGGAGCTCTCTGGCTAACTAGGGAACCCACTGCTTAAGCCTCAATAAAGCTTGCCTTG
AGTGCTTCAAGTAGTGTGTGCCCGTCTGTTGTGTGACTCTGGTAACTAGAGATCCCTCAGACCCTTTTAG
TCAGTGTGGAAAATCTCTAGCAGTGGCGCCCGAACAGGGACTTGAAAGCGAAAGGGAAACCAGAGGAGCT
CTCTCGACGCAGGACTCGGCTTGCTGAAGCGCGCACGGCAAGAGGCGAGGGGCGGCGACTGGTGAGTACG
CCAAAAATTTTGACTAGCGGAGGCTAGAAGGAGAGAGATGGGTGCGAGAGCGTCAGTATTAAGCGGGGGA
GAATTAGATCGCGATGGGAAAAAATTCGGTTAAGGCCAGGGGGAAAGAAAAAATATAAATTAAAACATAT
AGTATGGGCAAGCAGGGAGCTAGAACGATTCGCAGTTAATCCTGGCCTGTTAGAAACATCAGAAGGCTGT
AGACAAATACTGGGACAGCTACAACCATCCCTTCAGACAGGATCAGAAGAACTTAGATCATTATATAATA
CAGTAGCAACCCTCTATTGTGTGCATCAAAGGATAGAGATAAAAGACACCAAGGAAGCTTTAGACAAGAT
AGAGGAAGAGCAAAACAAAAGTAAGACCACCGCACAGCAAGCGGCCGCTGATCTTCAGACCTGGAGGAGG
AGATATGAGGGACAATTGGAGAAGTGAATTATATAAATATAAAGTAGTAAAAATTGAACCATTAGGAGTA
GCACCCACCAAGGCAAAGAGAAGAGTGGTGCAGAGAGAAAAAAGAGCAGTGGGAATAGGAGCTTTGTTCC
TTGGGTTCTTGGGAGCAGCAGGAAGCACTATGGGCGCAGCGTCAATGACGCTGACGGTACAGGCCAGACA
ATTATTGTCTGGTATAGTGCAGCAGCAGAACAATTTGCTGAGGGCTATTGAGGCGCAACAGCATCTGTTG
CAACTCACAGTCTGGGGCATCAAGCAGCTCCAGGCAAGAATCCTGGCTGTGGAAAGATACCTAAAGGATC
AACAGCTCCTGGGGATTTGGGGTTGCTCTGGAAAACTCATTTGCACCACTGCTGTGCCTTGGAATGCTAG
TTGGAGTAATAAATCTCTGGAACAGATTTGGAATCACACGACCTGGATGGAGTGGGACAGAGAAATTAAC
AATTACACAAGCTTAATACACTCCTTAATTGAAGAATCGCAAAACCAGCAAGAAAAGAATGAACAAGAAT
TATTGGAATTAGATAAATGGGCAAGTTTGTGGAATTGGTTTAACATAACAAATTGGCTGTGGTATATAAA
ATTATTCATAATGATAGTAGGAGGCTTGGTAGGTTTAAGAATAGTTTTTGCTGTACTTTCTATAGTGAAT
AGAGTTAGGCAGGGATATTCACCATTATCGTTTCAGACCCACCTCCCAACCCCGAGGGGACCCAGAGAGG
GCCTATTTCCCATGATTCCTTCATATTTGCATATACGATACAAGGCTGTTAGAGAGATAATTAGAATTAA
TTTGACTGTAAACACAAAGATATTAGTACAAAATACGTGACGTAGAAAGTAATAATTTCTTGGGTAGTTT
GCAGTTTTAAAATTATGTTTTAAAATGGACTATCATATGCTTACCGTAACTTGAAAGTATTTCGATTTCT
TGGCTTTATATATCTTGTGGAAAGGACGAAACACCGTAGTGCCCAGAACTCACGAAGTTTTAGAGCTAGA
AATAGCAAGTTAAAATAAGGCTAGTCCGTTATCAACTTGAAAAAGTGGCACCGAGTCGGTGCTTTTTTAA
GCTTGGCGTAACTAGATCTTGAGACAAATGGCAGTATTCATCCACAATTTTAAAAGAAAAGGGGGGATTG
GGGGGTACAGTGCAGGGGAAAGAATAGTAGACATAATAGCAACAGACATACAAACTAAAGAATTACAAAA
ACAAATTACAAAAATTCAAAATTTTCGGGTTTATTACAGGGACAGCAGAGATCCACTTTGGCGCCGGCTC
GAGGGGG
Features (pLannotate 1.2.2; 29 found; start..end, strand, type, name):
     14..80      +  CDS            small t antigen (fragment): SV40 (simian virus 40) small t antigen
    106..317     +  promoter       EF-1α core promoter: core promoter for human elongation factor EF-1α
    318..1256    +  intron         EF-1α intron A: intron upstream of the start codon of human EF-1α
   1278..1877    +  CDS            PuroR (fragment): puromycin N-acetyltransferase; pac from Streptomyces; confers resistance to puromycin
   1893..2481    +  misc_feature   WPRE: woodchuck hepatitis virus posttranscriptional regulatory element
   2532..2551    +  misc_feature   cPPT/CTS (fragment): central polypurine tract and central termination sequence of HIV-1
   2553..2786    +  LTR            3' LTR (ΔU3): self-inactivating 3' long terminal repeat (LTR) from HIV-1
   2864..2985    +  polyA_signal   SV40 poly(A) signal: SV40 polyadenylation signal
   3025..3160    +  rep_origin     SV40 ori: SV40 origin of replication
   3181..3199    -  promoter       T7 promoter: promoter for bacteriophage T7 RNA polymerase
   3207..3362    +  CDS            lacZα (fragment): LacZα fragment of β-galactosidase; lacZ fragment
   3367..3795    +  rep_origin     f1 ori (sequence partly withheld): f1 bacteriophage origin of replication; arrow indicates direction of (+) strand synthesis
   3848..3952    +  promoter       AmpR promoter: bla
   3953..4813    +  CDS            AmpR: β-lactamase; bla; confers resistance to ampicillin, carbenicillin, and related antibiotics
   4984..5572    +  rep_origin     ori: high-copy-number ColE1/pMB1/pBR322/pUC origin of replication
   5755..5847    +  CDS            lacI (fragment): lac repressor; lacI; The lac repressor binds to the lac operator to inhibit transcription in E. coli. This inhibition can be relieved by adding lactose or isopropyl-β-D-thiogalactopyranoside (IPTG).
   5860..5881    +  protein_bind   CAP binding site: CAP binding activates transcription in the presence of cAMP. E. coli catabolite activator protein
   5896..5926    +  promoter       lac promoter: promoter for the E. coli lac operon
   5934..5950    +  protein_bind   lac operator: The lac repressor binds to the lac operator to inhibit transcription in E. coli. This inhibition can be relieved by adding lactose or isopropyl-β-D-thiogalactopyranoside (IPTG). lac repressor encoded by lacI
   5995..6013    +  promoter       T3 promoter: promoter for bacteriophage T3 RNA polymerase
   6041..6267    +  promoter       RSV promoter: Rous sarcoma virus enhancer/promoter
   6268..6448    +  LTR            5' LTR (truncated): truncated 5' long terminal repeat (LTR) from HIV-1
   6495..6620    +  misc_feature   HIV-1 Ψ: packaging signal of human immunodeficiency virus type 1
   6604..6967    +  CDS            HIV-1 gag (fragment): gag protein from human immunodeficiency virus 1; gag
   7113..7346    +  misc_feature   RRE: The Rev response element (RRE) of HIV-1 allows for Rev-dependent mRNA export from the nucleus to the cytoplasm.
   7723..7749    +  CDS            Rev (fragment): human immunodeficiency virus 1 (HIV-1) Rev protein; rev; enhances nuclear export of unspliced and incompletely spliced viral mRNAs
   7753..7993    +  promoter       U6 promoter: RNA polymerase III promoter for human U6 snRNA
   8023..8098    +  misc_RNA       gRNA scaffold: guide RNA scaffold for the Streptococcus pyogenes CRISPR/Cas9 system
   8154..8271    +  misc_feature   cPPT/CTS: central polypurine tract and central termination sequence of HIV-1
