[The description below was written by a language model from this plasmid's Addgene catalogue record and pLannotate feature annotations shown in this document.]
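Description:
PDIK1L gRNA (BRDN0001145634) is a third-generation lentiviral guide RNA plasmid built on the lentiGuide-Puro backbone and designed to direct Streptococcus pyogenes Cas9 to the human kinase gene PDIK1L (also known as CLIK1L or STK35L2). It is propagated in E. coli as a high-copy plasmid through a ColE1/pUC-type origin with ampicillin selection from the bla gene. The backbone also carries an f1 origin, an SV40 origin and leftover cloning-vector elements (lac promoter/operator, T7 and T3 promoters, lacZα fragment) that play no role in the payload.

The lentiviral transfer cassette begins with an RSV promoter fused to a truncated HIV-1 5' LTR, which makes genomic RNA production in packaging cells Tat-independent. This is followed by the Ψ packaging signal with a partial gag region and the Rev response element. It ends in a ΔU3 self-inactivating 3' LTR with a downstream SV40 polyadenylation signal. Within this unit, a human U6 RNA polymerase III promoter drives the PDIK1L-specific spacer joined to the SpCas9 gRNA scaffold. A cPPT/CTS element, which aids nuclear import of the viral genome, lies between this unit and the selection cassette. In that cassette, the EF-1α core promoter with its intron A expresses puromycin N-acetyltransferase for selection of transduced mammalian cells, and a WPRE enhances transcript expression.

The plasmid does not encode Cas9, so it must be paired with a separate Cas9 vector or used in cells already expressing Cas9. According to the depositor, the guide was designed against three PDIK1L reference transcripts and belongs to a human kinome gRNA collection, making it suited to knockout studies of this gene.
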