Addgene plasmid #76442: PDIK1L gRNA (BRDN0001145634)
Purpose: 3rd generation lentiviral gRNA plasmid targeting human PDIK1L
Depositing lab: John Doench & David Root. Depositing organization: Broad Institute. Publication: Optimized sgRNA design to maximize activity and minimize off-target effects of CRISPR-Cas9. Doench JG, Fusi N, Sullender M, Hegde M, Vaimberg EW, Donovan KF, Smith I, Tothova Z, Wilen C, Orchard R, Virgin HW, Listgarten J, Root DE. Nat Biotechnol. 2016 Jan 18. doi: 10.1038/nbt.3437. PubMed 26780180.
Backbone
  Vector backbone: lentiGuide-Puro
  Backbone manufacturer: Zhang Lab (Addgene plasmid # 52963)
  Vector type: Mammalian Expression, Lentiviral, CRISPR
  Selectable markers: Puromycin
Growth in bacteria
  Bacterial resistance: Ampicillin, 100 μg/mL
  Growth temperature: 37°C
  Growth strain: DH5alpha
  Copy number: High Copy
Gene/Insert
  Gene/Insert name: PDIK1L (alt names: PDIK1L; NM_001243532.1)
  gRNA/shRNA sequence: TAGTGCCCAGAACTCACGAA
  Species: H. sapiens (human)
  Entrez Gene: PDIK1L (a.k.a. CLIK1L, STK35L2, RP11-96L14.4)
  Promoter: hU6
  Cloning method: Unknown
  Sequencing primers: 5′ U6-F; 3′ pS2-R
Terms and licenses: Academic/Nonprofit Terms; Industry Terms: Not Available to Industry
Depositor comments: The gRNA was designed to target the following Genbank reference sequence(s): NM_001243532.1,NM_001243533.1,NM_152835.4. Note that this plasmid does NOT contain Cas9. It should be used in conjunction with lentiCas9-Blast (Addgene #52962) or otherwise with cell lines already expressing Cas9. Browse the full kinome gRNA library at http://www.addgene.org/pooled-library/broadgpp-human-kinome/ or visit http://www.broadinstitute.org/rnai/public/ for detailed protocols and information.
How to cite: PDIK1L gRNA (BRDN0001145634) was a gift from John Doench & David Root (Addgene plasmid # 76442 ; http://n2t.net/addgene:76442 ; RRID:Addgene_76442)
