>Addgene plasmid #76442 | PDIK1L gRNA (BRDN0001145634) | depositor partial sequence | sequence record 143902 | Target Sequence
TAGTGCCCAGAACTCACGAA
