>Addgene plasmid #76442 | PDIK1L gRNA (BRDN0001145634) | addgene partial sequence | sequence record 185845 | hU6-F
GTAGAAAGTAATAATTTCTTGGGTAGTTTGCAGTTTTAAAATTATGTTTTAAAATGGACTATCATATGCT
TACCGTAACTTGAAAGTATTTCGATTTCTTGGCTTTATATATCTTGTGGAAAGGACGAAACACCGTAGTG
CCCAGAACTCACGAAGTTTTAGAGCTAGAAATAGCAAGTTAAAATAAGGCTAGTCCGTTATCAACTTGAA
AAAGTGGCACCGAGTCGGTGCTTTTTTAAGCTTGGCGTAACTAGATCTTGAGACAAATGGCAGTATTCAT
CCACAATTTTAAAAGAAAAGGGGGGATTGGGGGGTACAGTGCAGGGGAAAGAATAGTAGACATAATAGCA
ACAGACATACAAACTAAAGAATTACAAAAACAAATTACAAAAATTCAAAATTTTCGGGTTTATTACAGGG
ACAGCAGAGATCCACTTTGGCGCCGGCTCGAGGGGGCCCGGGTGCAAAGATGGATAAAGTTTTAAACAGA
GAGGAATCTTTGCAGCTAATGGACCTTCTAGGTCTTGAAAGGAGTGGGAATTGGCTCCGGTGCCCGTCAG
TGGGCAGAGC
